>Addgene plasmid #19982 | pTYF-2xSYN-tTA | depositor full sequence | sequence record 9428 | Author sequence
GGCCTAGGGATAACAGGGTAATGATTAATCTGCAGAGGGCCCTGCGTATGAGTGCAAGTGGGTTTTAGGA
CCAGGATGAGGCGGGGTGGGGGTGCCTACCTGACGACCGACCCCGACCCACTGGACAAGCACCCAACCCC
CATTCCCCAAATTGCGCATCCCCTATCAGAGAGGGGGAGGGGAAACAGGATGCGGCGAGGCGCGTGCGCA
CTGCCAGCTTCAGCACCGCGGACAGTGCCTTCGCCCCCGCCTGGCGGCGCGCGCCACCGCCGCCTCAGCA
CTGAAGGCGCGCTGACGTCACTCGCCGGTCCCCCGCAAACTCCCCTTCCCGGCCACCTTGGTCGCGTCCG
CGCCGCCGCCGGCCCAGCCGGACCGCACCACGCGAGGCGCGAGATAGGGGGGCACGGGCGCGACCATCTG
CGCTGCGGCGCCGGCGACTCAGCGCTGCCTCAGTCTGCGGTGGGCAGCGGAGGAGTCGTGTCGTGCCTGA
GAGCGCAGGCTAGCCTCCTGAAAGATGAAGCTACTGTCTTCTATCGAACAAGCATGCGATATTTGCCGAC
TTAAAAAGCTCAAGTGCTCCAAAGAAAAACCGAAGTGCGCCAAGTGTCTGAAGAACAACTGGGAGTGTCG
CTACTCTCCCAAAACCAAAAGGTCTCCGCTGACTAGGGCACATCTGACAGAAGTGGAATCAAGGCTAGAA
AGACTGGAACAGCTATTTCTACTGATTTTTCCTCGAGAAGACCTTGACATGATTTTGAAAATGGATTCTT
TACAGGATATAAAAGCATTGTTAACAGGATTATTTGTACAAGATAATGTGAATAAAGATGCCGTCACAGA
TAGATTGGCTTCAGTGGAGACTGATATGCCTCTAACATTGAGACAGCATAGAATAAGTGCGACATCATCA
TCGGAAGAGAGTAGTAACAAAGGTCAAAGACAGTTGACTGTATCGCCGGAATTGGGATCCATGGTGTTTC
CTTCTGGGCAGATCTCAAACCAGGCCCTGGCCTTAGCACCGTCCTCTGCCCCAGTCCTTGCCCAGACCAT
GGTCCCTTCCTCAGCCATGGTACCTCTGGCTCAGCCCCCAGCTCCTGCCCCAGTTCTAACCCCGGGTCCT
CCCCAGTCCCTGTCTGCACCTGTTCCAAAGAGCACCCAGGCTGGGGAAGGCACGCTGTCGGAAGCCCTGC
TGCACCTGCAGTTTGATGCTGATGAAGACTTGGGGGCCTTGCTTGGCAACAGCACAGACCCAGGAGTGTT
CACAGACCTGGCATCTGTGGACAACTCAGAGTTTCAGCAGCTCCTGAACCAGGGTGTGTCCATGTCTCAC
TCCACAGCTGAGCCCATGCTGATGGAGTACCCTGAAGCTATAACTCGCCTGGTGACAGGGTCCCAGAGGC
CCCCTGACCCAGCTCCCACACCCCTGGGGACCTCGGGGCTTCCCAATGGTCTCTCCGGAGATGAAGACTT
CTCCTCCATTGCGGACATGGACTTCTCTGCTCTGCTGAGTCAGATCAGCTCCAGCGGCCAATCTAGACTG
CAGCTCGACCTCGAGGGGGGGCCCGGTACCAGGTAAGTGTACCCAATTCGCCCTATAGTGAGTCGTATTA
CAATTCACTCGATCGCCCTTCCCAACAGTTGCGCAGCCTGAATGGCGAATGGAGATCCAATTTTTAAGTG
TATAATGTGTTAAACTACTGATTCTAATTGTTTGTGTATTTTAGATTCACAGTCCCAAGGCTCATTTCAG
GCCCCTCAGTCCTCACAGTCTGTTCATGATCATAATCAGCCATACCACATTTGTAGAGGTTTTACTTGCT
TTAAAAAACCTCCCACACCTCCCCCTGAACCTGAAACATAAAATGAATGCAATTGTTGTTGTTAACTTGT
TTATTGCAGCTTATAATGGTTACAAATAAAGCAATAGCATCACAAATTTCACAAATAAAGCATTTTTTTC
ACTGCATTCTAGTTGTGGTTTGTCCAAACTCATCAATGTATCTTAACGCGCTAGCCTTGCATGCCTGCAG
GTCGGAGTACTGTCCTCCGAGCGGAGTACTGTCCTCCGAGCGGAGTACTGTCCTCCGAGCGGAGTACTGT
CCTCCGAGCGGAGACTCTAGAGGGACGCGTATCGATGGCGCCAGCTGCAGAGGGCCCTGCGTATGAGTGC
AAGTGGGTTTTAGGACCAGGATGAGGCGGGGTGGGGGTGCCTACCTGACGACCGACCCCGACCCACTGGA
CAAGCACCCAACCCCCATTCCCCAAATTGCGCATCCCCTATCAGAGAGGGGGAGGGGAAACAGGATGCGG
CGAGGCGCGTGCGCACTGCCAGCTTCAGCACCGCGGACAGTGCCTTCGCCCCCGCCTGGCGGCGCGCGCC
ACCGCCGCCTCAGCACTGAAGGCGCGCTGACGTCACTCGCCGGTCCCCCGCAAACTCCCCTTCCCGGCCA
CCTTGGTCGCGTCCGCGCCGCCGCCGGCCCAGCCGGACCGCACCACGCGAGGCGCGAGATAGGGGGGCAC
GGGCGCGACCATCTGCGCTGCGGCGCCGGCGACTCAGCGCTGCCTCAGTCTGCGGTGGGCAGCGGAGGAG
TCGTGTCGTGCCTGAGAGCGCAGTCGACTCTAGAGCTGCAGGCAAGCTTGGTACCGAGCTCGGATCCACT
AGTCTCTAGAGGATCCATGTCTAGATTAGATAAAAGTAAAGTGATTAACAGCGCATTAGAGCTGCTTAAT
GAGGTCGGAATCGAAGGTTTAACAACCCGTAAACTCGCCCAGAAGCTAGGTGTAGAGCAGCCTACATTGT
ATTGGCATGTAAAAAATAAGCGGGCTTTGCTCGACGCCTTAGCCATTGAGATGTTAGATAGGCACCATAC
TCACTTTTGCCCTTTAGAAGGGGAAAGCTGGCAAGATTTTTTACGTAATAACGCTAAAAGTTTTAGATGT
GCTTTACTAAGTCATCGCGATGGAGCAAAAGTACATTTAGGTACACGGCCTACAGAAAAACAGTATGAAA
CTCTCGAAAATCAATTAGCCTTTTTATGCCAACAAGGTTTTTCACTAGAGAATGCATTATATGCACTCAG
CGCTGTGGGGCATTTTACTTTAGGTTGCGTATTGGAAGATCAAGAGCATCAAGTCGCTAAAGAAGAAAGG
GAAACACCTACTACTGATAGTATGCCGCCATTATTACGACAAGCTATCGAATTATTTGATCACCAAGGTG
CAGAGCCAGCCTTCTTATTCGGCCTTGAATTGATCATATGCGGATTAGAAAAACAACTTAAATGTGAAAG
TGGGTCCGCGTACAGCCGCGCGCGTACGAAAAACAATTACGGGTCTACCATCGAGGGCCTGCTCGATCTC
CCGGACGACGACGCCCCCGAAGAGGCGGGGCTGGCGGCTCCGCGCCTGTCCTTTCTCCCCGCGGGACACA
CGCGCAGACTGTCGACGGCCCCCCCGACCGATGTCAGCCTGGGGGACGAGCTCCACTTAGACGGCGAGGA
CGTGGCGATGGCGCATGCCGACGCGCTAGACGATTTCGATCTGGACATGTTGGGGGACGGGGATTCCCCG
GGTCCGGGATTTACCCCCCACGACTCCGCCCCCTACGGCGCTCTGGATATGGCCGACTTCGAGTTTGAGC
AGATGTTTACCGATGCCCTTGGAATTGACGAGTACGGTGGGTAGCTCGAGCATGCATCTAGATGATGCGG
CCGCATCGATTAGGGATAACAGGGTAATGGTACCTTTAAGACCAATGACTTACAAGGCAGCTGTAGATCT
TAGCCACTTTTTAAAAGAAAAGGGGGGACTGGAAGGGCTAATTCACTCCCAGGGTCTCTCTGGTTAGACC
AGATCTGAGCCTGGGAGCTCTCTGGCTAACTAGGGAACCCACTGCTTAAGCCTCAATAAAGCTCGACTGT
GCCTTCTAGTTGCCAGCCATCTGTTGTTTGCCCCTCCCCCGTGCCTTCCTTGACCCTGGAAGGTGCCACT
CCCACTGTCCTTTCCTAATAAAATGAGGAAATTGCATCGCATTGTCTGAGTAGGTGTCATTCTATTCTGG
GGGGTGGGGTGGGGCAGGACAGCAAGGGGGAGGATTGGGAAGACAATAGCAGGCATGCTGGGGATGCGGT
GGGCTCTATGGCTTCTGAGGCGGAAAGAACCAGCTGGGGCTCTAGGGGGTATCCCC
[124 nt withheld, positions 4187-4310]
CGCCGGCTGTGCGGGAGAACGGAGTTCTATTATGACTCAAATCAGTCTCCCCAAGCATTCGGGGATCAGA
GTTTTTAAGGATAACTTAGTGTGTAGGGGGCCAGTGAGTTGGAGATGAAAGCGTAGGGAGTCGAAGGTGT
CCTTTTGCGCCGAGTCAGTTCCTGGGTGGGGGCCACAAGATCGGATGAGCCAGTTTATCAATCCGGGGGT
GCCAGCTGATCCATGGAGTGCAGGGTCTGCAAAATATCTCAAGCACTGATTGATCTTAGGTTTTACAATA
GTGATGTTACCCCAGGAACAATTTGGGGAAGGTCAGAATCTTGTAGCCTGTAGCTGCATGACTCCTAAAC
CATAATTTCTTTTTTGTTTTTTTTTTTTTATTTTTGAGACAGGGTCTCACTCTGTCACCTAGGCTGGAGT
GCAGTGGTGCAATCACAGCTCACTGCAGCCTCAACGTCGTAAGCTCAAGCGATCCTCCCACCTCAGCCTG
CCTGGTAGCTGAGACTACAAGCGACGCCCCAGTTAATTTTTGTATTTTTGGTAGAGGCAGCGTTTTGCCG
TGTGGCCCTGGCTGGTCTCGAACTCCTGGGCTCAAGTGATCCAGCCTCAGCCTCCCAAAGTGCTGGGACA
ACCGGGGCCAGTCACTGCACCTGGCCCTAAACCATAATTTCTAATCTTTTGGCTAATTTGTTAGTCCTAC
AAAGGCAGTCTAGTCCCCAGGCAAAAAGGGGGTTTGTTTCGGGAAAGGGCTGTTACTGTCTTTGTTTCAA
ACTATAAACTAAGTTCCTCCTAAACTTAGTTCGGCCTACACCCAGGAATGAACAAGGAGAGCTTGGAGGT
TAGAAGCACGATGGAATTGGTTAGGTCAGATCTCTTTCACTGTCTGAGTTATAATTTTGCAATGGTGGTT
CAAAGACTGCCCGCTTCTGACACCAGTCGCTGCATTAATGAATCGGCCAACGCGCGGGGAGAGGCGGTTT
GCGTATTGGCGCTCTTCCGCTTCCTCGCTCACTGACTCGCTGCGCTCGGTCGTTCGGCTGCGGCGAGCGG
TATCAGCTCACTCAAAGGCGGTAATACGGTTATCCACAGAATCAGGGGATAACGCAGGAAAGAACATGTG
AGCAAAAGGCCAGCAAAAGGCCAGGAACCGTAAAAAGGCCGCGTTGCTGGCGTTTTTCCATAGGCTCCGC
CCCCCTGACGAGCATCACAAAAATCGACGCTCAAGTCAGAGGTGGCGAAACCCGACAGGACTATAAAGAT
ACCAGGCGTTTCCCCCTGGAAGCTCCCTCGTGCGCTCTCCTGTTCCGACCCTGCCGCTTACCGGATACCT
GTCCGCCTTTCTCCCTTCGGGAAGCGTGGCGCTTTCTCAATGCTCACGCTGTAGGTATCTCAGTTCGGTG
TAGGTCGTTCGCTCCAAGCTGGGCTGTGTGCACGAACCCCCCGTTCAGCCCGACCGCTGCGCCTTATCCG
GTAACTATCGTCTTGAGTCCAACCCGGTAAGACACGACTTATCGCCACTGGCAGCAGCCACTGGTAACAG
GATTAGCAGAGCGAGGTATGTAGGCGGTGCTACAGAGTTCTTGAAGTGGTGGCCTAACTACGGCTACACT
AGAAGGACAGTATTTGGTATCTGCGCTCTGCTGAAGCCAGTTACCTTCGGAAAAAGAGTTGGTAGCTCTT
GATCCGGCAAACAAACCACCGCTGGTAGCGGTGGTTTTTTTGTTTGCAAGCAGCAGATTACGCGCAGAAA
AAAAGGATCTCAAGAAGATCCTTTGATCTTTTCTACGGGGTCTGACGCTCAGTGGAACGAAAACTCACGT
TAAGGGATTTTGGTCATGAGATTATCAAAAAGGATCTTCACCTAGATCCTTTTAAATTAAAAATGAAGTT
TTAAATCAATCTAAAGTATATATGAGTAAACTTGGTCTGACAGTTACCAATGCTTAATCAGTGAGGCACC
TATCTCAGCGATCTGTCTATTTCGTTCATCCATAGTTGCCTGACTCCCCGTCGTGTAGATAACTACGATA
CGGGAGGGCTTACCATCTGGCCCCAGTGCTGCAATGATACCGCGAGACCCACGCTCACCGGCTCCAGATT
TATCAGCAATAAACCAGCCAGCCGGAAGGGCCGAGCGCAGAAGTGGTCCTGCAACTTTATCCGCCTCCAT
CCAGTCTATTAATTGTTGCCGGGAAGCTAGAGTAAGTAGTTCGCCAGTTAATAGTTTGCGCAACGTTGTT
GCCATTGCTACAGGCATCGTGGTGTCACGCTCGTCGTTTGGTATGGCTTCATTCAGCTCCGGTTCCCAAC
GATCAAGGCGAGTTACATGATCCCCCATGTTGTGCAAAAAAGCGGTTAGCTCCTTCGGTCCTCCGATCGT
TGTCAGAAGTAAGTTGGCCGCAGTGTTATCACTCATGGTTATGGCAGCACTGCATAATTCTCTTACTGTC
ATGCCATCCGTAAGATGCTTTTCTGTGACTGGTGAGTACTCAACCAAGTCATTCTGAGAATAGTGTATGC
GGCGACCGAGTTGCTCTTGCCCGGCGTCAATACGGGATAATACCGCGCCACATAGCAGAACTTTAAAAGT
GCTCATCATTGGAAAACGTTCTTCGGGGCGAAAACTCTCAAGGATCTTACCGCTGTTGAGATCCAGTTCG
ATGTAACCCACTCGTGCACCCAACTGATCTTCAGCATCTTTTACTTTCACCAGCGTTTCTGGGTGAGCAA
AAACAGGAAGGCAAAATGCCGCAAAAAAGGGAATAAGGGCGACACGGAAATGTTGAATACTCATACTCTT
CCTTTTTCAATATTATTGAAGCATTTATCAGGGTTATTGTCTCATGAGCGGATACATATTTGAATGTATT
TAGAAAAATAAACAAATAGGGGTTCCGCGCACATTTCCCCGAAAAGTGCCACCTGACGTCTAAGAAACCA
TTATTATCATGACATTAACCTATAAAAATAGGCGTATCACGAGGCCCTTTCGTCTTCAAGAACTGCCTCG
CGCGTTTCGGTGATGACGGTGAAAACCTCTGACACATGCAGCTCCCGGAGACGGTCACAGCTTGTCTGTA
AGCGGATGCCGGGAGCAGACAAGCCCGTCAGGGCGCGTCAGCGGGTGTTGGCGGGTGTCGGGGCGCAGCC
ATGACCCAGTCACGTAGCGATAGCGGAGTGTACTGGCTTAACTATGCGGCATCAGAGCAGATTGTACTGA
GAGTGCACCATATGCGGTGTGAAATACCGCACAGATGCGTAAGGAGAAAATACCGCATCAGGCGCCATTC
GCCATTCAGGCTGCGCAACTGTTGGGAAGGGCGATCGGTGCGGGCCTCTTCGCTATTACGCCAGCGCGGG
GAGGCAGAGATTGCAGTAAGCTGAGATCGCAGCACTGCACTCCAGCCTGGGCGACAGAGTAAGACTCTGT
CTCAAAAATAAAATAAATAAATCAATCAGATATTCCAATCTTTTCCTTTATTTATTTATTTATTTTCTAT
TTTGGAAACACAGTCCTTCCTTATTCCAGAATTACACATATATTCTATTTTTCTTTATATGCTCCAGTTT
TTTTTAGACCTTCACCTGAAATGTGTGTATACAAAATCTAGGCCAGTCCAGCAGAGCCTAAAGGTAAAAA
ATAAAATAATAAAAAATAAATAAAATCTAGCTCACTCCTTCACATCAAAATGGAGATACAGCTGTTAGCA
TTAAATACCAAATAACCCATCTTGTCCTCAATAATTTTAAGCGCCTCTCTCCACCACATCTAACTCCTGT
CAAAGGCATGTGCCCCTTCCGGGCGCTCTGCTGTGCTGCCAACCAACTGGCATGTGGACTCTGCAGGGTC
CCTAACTGCCAAGCCCCACAGTGTGCCCTGAGGCTGCCCCTTCCTTCTAGCGGCTGCCCCCACTCGGCTT
TGCTTTCCCTAGTTTCAGTTACTTGCGTTCAGCCAAGGTCTGAAACTAGGTGCGCACAGAGCGGTAAGAC
TGCGAGAGAAAGAGACCAGCTTTACAGGGGGTTTATCACAGTGCACCCTGACAGTCGTCAGCCTCACAGG
GGGTTTATCACATTGCACCCTGACAGTCGTCAGCCTCACAGGGGGTTTATCACAGTGCACCCTTACAATC
ATTCCATTTGATTCACAATTTTTTTAGTCTCTACTGTGCCTAACTTGTAAGTTAAATTTGATCAGAGGTG
TGTTCCCAGAGGGGAAAACAGTATATACAGGGTTCAGTACTATCGCATTTCAGGGTGGCCCGAGAGCTGC
ATCCGGAGTATCTAGATGGAGTTCCGCGTTACATAACTTACGGTAAATGGCCCGCCTGGCTGACCGCCCA
ACGACCCCCGCCCATTGACGTCAATAATGACTGATGTTCCCATAGTAACGCCAATAGGGACTTTCCATTG
ACGCTAATGGGAGTTTGTTTTGGCACCAAAATCAACGGGACTTTCCAAAATGTCGTAATAACCCCGCCCC
GTTGACGCAAATGGGCGGTAGGCGTGTACTCTAGAAGGTCTATATAAGCAGAGCTCGTTTAGTGAACCGT
TTATACTACTTATCTGGTCTCTCTGGTTAGACCAGATCTGAGCCTGGGAGCTCTCTGGCTAACTAGGGAA
CCCACTGCTTAAGCCTCAATAAAGCTTGCCTTGAGTGCTCAAAGTAGTGTGTGCCCGTCTGTTGTGTGAC
TCTGGTAACTAGAGATCCCTCAGACCCTTTTAGTCAGTGTGGAAAATCTCTAGCAGTGGCGCCCGAACAG
GGACTTGAAAGCGAAAGTAAAGCCAGAGGAGATCTCTCGACGCAGGACTCGGCTTGCTGAAGCGCGCACG
GCAAGAGGCGAGGGGCGGCGACTGGTGAGTACGCCAAAAATTTTGACTAGCGGAGGCTAGAAGGAGAGAG
ATGGGTGCGAGAGCGTCGGTATTAAGCGGGGGAGAATTAGATAAATGGGAAAAAATTCGGTTAAGGCCAG
GGGGAAAGAAACAATATAAACTAAAACATATAGTATGGGCAAGCAGGGAGCTAGAACGATTCGCAGTTAA
TCCTGGCCTTTTAGAGACATCAGAAGGCTGTAGACAAATACTGGGACAGCTACAACCATCCCTTCAGACA
GGATCAGAAGAACTTAGATCATTATATAATACAATAGCAGTCCTCTATTGTGTGCATCAAAGGATAGATG
TAAAAGACACCAAGGAAGCCTTAGATAAGATAGAGGAAGAGCAAAACAAAAGTAAGAAAAAGGCACAGCA
AGCAGCAGCTGACACAGGAAACAACAGCCAGGTCAGCCAAAATTACCCTATAGTGCAGAACCTCCAGGGG
CAAATGGTACATCAGGCCATATCACCTAGAACTTTAAATGCATGGGTAAAAGTAGTAGAAGAGAAGGCTT
TCAGCCCAGAAGTAATACCCATGTTTTCAGCATTATCAGAAGGAGCCACCCCACAAGATTTAAATACCAT
GCTAAACACAGTGGGGGGACATCAAGCAGCCATGCAAATGTTAAAAGAGACCATCAATGAGGAAGCTGCA
GAATGGGATAGATTGCATCCAGTGCATGCAGGGCCTATTGCACCAGGCCAGATGAGAGAACCAAGGGGAA
GTGACATAGCAGGAACTACTAGCAAATTAAGAGAACAATTTGGAAATAATAAAACAATAATCTTTAAGCA
ATCCTCAGGAGGGGACCCAGAAATTGTAACGCACAGTTTTAATTGTGGAGGGGAATTTTTCTACTGTAAT
TCAACACAACTGTTTAATAGTACTTGGTTTAATAGTACTTGGAGTACTGAAGGGTCAAATAACACTGAAG
GAAGTGACACAATCACACTCCCATGCAGAATAAAACAATTTATAAACATGTGGCAGGAAGTAGGAAAAGC
AATGTATGCCCCTCCCATCAGTGGACAAATTAGATGTTCATCAAATATTACTGGGCTGCTATTAACAAGA
GATGGTGGTAATAACAACAATGGGTCCGAGATCTTCAGACCTGGAGGAGGCGATATGAGGGACAATTGGA
GAAGTGAATTATATAAATATAAAGTAGTAAAAATTGAACCATTAGGAGTAGCACCCACCAAGGCAAAGAG
AAGAGTGGTGCAGAGAGAAAAAAGAGCAGTGGGAATAGGAGCTTTGTTCCTTGGGTTCTTGGGAGCAGCA
GGAAGCACTATGGGCGCACGGTCAATGACGCTGACGGTACAGGCCAGACAATTATTGTCTGATATAGTGC
AGCAGCAGAACAATTTGCTGAGGGCTATTGAGGCGCAACAGCATCTGTTGCAACTCACAGTCTGGGGCAT
CAAACAGCTCCAGGCAAGAATCCTGGCTGTGGAAAGATACCTAAAGGATCAACAGCTCCTGGGGATTTGG
GGTTGCTCTGGAAAACTCATTTGCACCACTGCTGTGCCTTGGAATGCTAGTTGGAGTAATAAATCTCTGG
AACAGATTTGGAATAACATGACCTGGATGGAGTGGGACAGAGAAATTAACAATTACACAAGCTTAATACA
CTCCTTAATTGAAGAATCGCAAAACCAGCAAGAAAAGAATGAACAAGAATTATTGGAATTAGATAAATGG
GCTTGCGGCCGGAATTCACAAATGGCAGTATTCATCCACAATTTTAAAAGAAAAGGGGGGATTGGGGGGT
ACAGTGCAGGGGAAAGAATAGTAGACATAATAGCAACAGACATACAAACTAAAGAATTACAAAAACAAAT
TACTAAAAATTCNAAAATTTTCGGGTTTATTACAGGGACAGCAGAGATCCACTTTGGGC
Features (pLannotate 1.2.2; 37 found; start..end, strand, type, name):
     51..498     +  promoter       hSyn promoter: human synapsin I promoter; confers neuron-specific expression (Kügler et al., 2003)
    515..955     +  CDS            GAL4 DNA binding domain: DNA binding domain of the GAL4 transcriptional activator; Saccharomyces cerevisiae GAL4 (truncated)
    986..1522    +  CDS            p65: C-terminal portion of the p65 subunit of mouse NF-κB
   1545..1570    +  misc_feature   MCS (fragment): pBluescript multiple cloning site
   1592..1610    -  promoter       T7 promoter: promoter for bacteriophage T7 RNA polymerase
   1620..1659    +  CDS            lacZα (fragment): LacZα fragment of β-galactosidase; lacZ fragment
   1669..1724    +  intron         small t intron (fragment): SV40 (simian virus 40) small t antigen intron
   1724..1861    +  CDS            large T antigen (fragment): large T antigen from SV40 (simian virus 40)
   1884..2005    +  polyA_signal   SV40 poly(A) signal: SV40 polyadenylation signal
   2016..2034    -  misc_feature   MCS (fragment): pUC18/19 multiple cloning site
   2033..2113    +  protein_bind   5X UAS (fragment): five tandem copies of the "ScaI site" 17-mer CGGAGTACTGTCCTCCG, an upstream activating sequence (UAS) that efficiently binds yeast Gal4 (Webster et al., 1988; Pfeiffer et al., 2010) GAL4
   2166..2613    +  promoter       hSyn promoter: human synapsin I promoter; confers neuron-specific expression (Kügler et al., 2003)
   2677..3684    +  CDS            tTA: tetracycline-controlled transactivator, comprising a fusion of the tetracycline repressor TetR with the C-terminal activation domain of herpes simplex virus VP16 In the Tet-Off® system, tTA binds to the Tet-responsive element and stimulates transcription only in the absence of tetracycline or doxycycline.
   3731..3808    +  CDS            nef (fragment): NEF_HV1Z2 - Experimental evidence at protein level: Swiss-Prot protein existence level 1. Extracellular Nef protein targets CD4(+) T-lymphocytes for apoptosis by interacting with CXCR4 surface receptors. From Human immunodeficiency virus type 1 group M subtype D (isolate Z2/CDC-Z34) (HIV-1).
   3810..3831    +  LTR            3' LTR (ΔU3) (fragment): self-inactivating 3' long terminal repeat (LTR) from HIV-1
   3831..3891    +  ncRNA          mir-TAR: Accession: RF00250 - Trans-activation response element (TAR)
   3917..4141    +  polyA_signal   bGH poly(A) signal: bovine growth hormone polyadenylation signal
   4145..4166    +  promoter       SV40 promoter (fragment): SV40 enhancer and early promoter
   4187..4318    +  rep_origin     f1 ori (fragment) (sequence partly withheld): f1 bacteriophage origin of replication; arrow indicates direction of (+) strand synthesis
   4722..4910    +  CDS            EEF1AKMT2 (fragment): EFMT2_HUMAN - Also known as C10orf138, METTL10 From Homo sapiens (Human).
   5249..5299    -  CDS            lacI (fragment): lac repressor; lacI; The lac repressor binds to the lac operator to inhibit transcription in E. coli. This inhibition can be relieved by adding lactose or isopropyl-β-D-thiogalactopyranoside (IPTG).
   5485..6073    -  rep_origin     ori: high-copy-number ColE1/pMB1/pBR322/pUC origin of replication
   6244..7104    -  CDS            AmpR: β-lactamase; bla; confers resistance to ampicillin, carbenicillin, and related antibiotics
   7105..7209    -  promoter       AmpR promoter: bla
   7313..7352    +  CDS            rop (fragment): Rop protein, which maintains plasmids at low copy number; rop
   7454..7592    +  misc_feature   bom: basis of mobility region from pBR322
   7598..7665    -  CDS            lacZα (fragment): LacZα fragment of β-galactosidase; lacZ fragment
   7659..7742    -  CDS            CCDC28A-AS1 (fragment): GVQW2_HUMAN - Also known as GVQW2 Protein predicted: Swiss-Prot protein existence level 4. From Homo sapiens (Human).
   8565..8590    +  LTR            3' LTR (fragment): 3' long terminal repeat (LTR) from HIV-1
   8607..8723    +  enhancer       CMV enhancer (fragment): human cytomegalovirus immediate early enhancer
   8746..8845    +  promoter       CMVd1 promoter: truncated human cytomegalovirus (CMV) immediate early promoter that yields slightly reduced expression relative to the full-length promoter
   8876..9055    +  LTR            5' LTR (truncated): truncated 5' long terminal repeat (LTR) from HIV-1
   9103..9227    +  misc_feature   HIV-1 Ψ: packaging signal of human immunodeficiency virus type 1
   9211..9932    +  CDS            HIV-1 gag (fragment): gag protein from human immunodeficiency virus 1; gag
   9931..10167   +  CDS            env (fragment): ENV_HV1N5 - Experimental evidence at protein level: Swiss-Prot protein existence level 1. From Human immunodeficiency virus type 1 group M subtype B (isolate NY5) (HIV-1).
  10386..10722   +  ncRNA          RRE: Accession: RF00036 - HIV Rev response element
  10932..11046   +  misc_feature   cPPT/CTS: central polypurine tract and central termination sequence of HIV-1
