[The description below was written by a language model from this plasmid's Addgene catalogue record and pLannotate feature annotations shown in this document.]
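Description:
pTYF-2xSYN-tTA is an HIV-1-derived, self-inactivating lentiviral transfer plasmid built on the pTYF backbone. It is catalogued as a mammalian expression vector, and the associated publication concerns enhancement of cell-specific Tet-Off transgene expression in the rat brain. It is propagated in E. coli through a high-copy ColE1/pUC-type origin with ampicillin selection (AmpR). The viral framework annotated in the full depositor sequence comprises CMV enhancer/promoter elements placed upstream of a truncated 5' LTR, the Ψ packaging signal with adjoining gag and env fragments, the RRE, a cPPT/CTS, and a ΔU3 3' LTR fragment followed by a bGH polyadenylation signal. These elements allow the genomic RNA to be transcribed, packaged and integrated when helper functions are supplied separately, while leaving the integrated provirus without LTR promoter activity.

The roughly 3.7 kb payload carries two copies of the human synapsin I promoter arranged as a transcriptional amplification circuit. The first hSyn promoter drives a chimeric activator consisting of the yeast GAL4 DNA-binding domain fused to the C-terminal activation portion of NF-κB p65, terminated by SV40 small t intron and poly(A) sequences. Downstream, GAL4 UAS binding sites sit immediately ahead of the second hSyn promoter, which drives tTA, the TetR–VP16 transactivator of the Tet-Off system. The GAL4–p65 made in neurons should bind the UAS and boost the otherwise weak second synapsin promoter, raising tTA output while retaining neuronal specificity. The construct contains no Tet-responsive reporter or transgene of its own, so it would be paired with a separate TRE-driven vector, whose expression can be shut off with tetracycline or doxycycline.
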