Addgene plasmid #19982: pTYF-2xSYN-tTA
Depositing lab: Sergey Kasparov. Depositing organization: University of Bristol. Publication: Enhancement of cell-specific transgene expression from a Tet-Off regulatory system using a transcriptional amplification strategy in the rat brain. Liu B, Wang S, Brenner M, Paton JF, Kasparov S. J Gene Med. 2008 May . 10(5):583-92. 10.1002/jgm.1178 PubMed 18324737.
Backbone
  Vector backbone: pTYF
  Backbone size w/o insert (bp): 7406
  Vector type: Mammalian Expression
Growth in bacteria
  Bacterial resistance: Ampicillin, 100 μg/mL
  Growth temperature: 30°C
  Growth strain: DH5alpha
  Growth instructions: 30C
  Copy number: High Copy
Gene/Insert
  Gene/Insert name: 2xSYN-tTA
  Species: H. sapiens (human), S. cerevisiae (budding yeast); E.coli
  Insert size (bp): 3683
  Entrez Gene: SYN1 (a.k.a. EPILX, EPILX1, MRX50, SYN1a, SYN1b, SYNI)
  Cloning method: Restriction Enzyme
  Sequencing primers: 5′ GTAGACATAA TAGCAACAGA C
Terms and licenses: Academic/Nonprofit Terms; Industry Terms: Not Available to Industry
How to cite: pTYF-2xSYN-tTA was a gift from Sergey Kasparov (Addgene plasmid # 19982 ; http://n2t.net/addgene:19982 ; RRID:Addgene_19982)
