>Addgene plasmid #19982 | pTYF-2xSYN-tTA | addgene partial sequence | sequence record 27276 | 19982 with Tet-R
TTAGCAGCTCTAATGCGCTGTTAATCACTTTACTTTTATCTAATCTAGACATGGATCCTCTAGAGACTAG
TGGATCCGAGCTCGGTACCAAGCTTGCCTGCAGCTCTAGAGTCGACTGCGCTCTCAGGCACGACACGACT
CCTCCGCTGCCCACCGCAGACTGAGGCAGCGCTGAGTCGCCGGCGCCGCAGCGCAGATGGTCGCGCCCGT
GCCCCCCTATCTCGCGCCTCGCGTGGTGCGGTCCGGCTGGGCCGGCGGCGGCGCGGACGCGACCAAGGTG
GCCGGGAAGGGGAGTTTGCGGGGGACCGGCGAGTGACGTCAGCGCGCCTTCAGTGCTGAGGCGGCGGTGG
CGCGCGCCGCCAGGCGGGGGCGAAGGCACTGTCCGCGGTGCTGAAGCTGGCAGTGCGCACGCGCCTCGCC
GCATCCTGTTTCCCCTCCCCCTCTCTGATAGGGGATGCGCAATTTGGGGAATGGGGGTTGGGTGCTTGTC
CAGTGGGTCGGGGTCGGTCGTCAGGTAGGCACCCCCACCCCGCCTCATCCTGGTCCTAAAACCCACTTGC
ACTCATACGCAGGGCCCTCTGCAGCTGGCGCCATCGATACGCGTCCCTCTAGAGTCT
